>Addgene plasmid #75799 | SBK1 gRNA (BRDN0001148216) | addgene full sequence | sequence record 184590 | Addgene Assembled Sequence
CCCGGGTGCAAAGATGGATAAAGTTTTAAACAGAGAGGAATCTTTGCAGCTAATGGACCTTCTAGGTCTT
GAAAGGAGTGGGAATTGGCTCCGGTGCCCGTCAGTGGGCAGAGCGCACATCGCCCACAGTCCCCGAGAAG
TTGGGGGGAGGGGTCGGCAATTGATCCGGTGCCTAGAGAAGGTGGCGCGGGGTAAACTGGGAAAGTGATG
TCGTGTACTGGCTCCGCCTTTTTCCCGAGGGTGGGGGAGAACCGTATATAAGTGCAGTAGTCGCCGTGAA
CGTTCTTTTTCGCAACGGGTTTGCCGCCAGAACACAGGTAAGTGCCGTGTGTGGTTCCCGCGGGCCTGGC
CTCTTTACGGGTTATGGCCCTTGCGTGCCTTGAATTACTTCCACCTGGCTGCAGTACGTGATTCTTGATC
CCGAGCTTCGGGTTGGAAGTGGGTGGGAGAGTTCGAGGCCTTGCGCTTAAGGAGCCCCTTCGCCTCGTGC
TTGAGTTGAGGCCTGGCCTGGGCGCTGGGGCCGCCGCGTGCGAATCTGGTGGCACCTTCGCGCCTGTCTC
GCTGCTTTCGATAAGTCTCTAGCCATTTAAAATTTTTGATGACCTGCTGCGACGCTTTTTTTCTGGCAAG
ATAGTCTTGTAAATGCGGGCCAAGATCTGCACACTGGTATTTCGGTTTTTGGGGCCGCGGGCGGCGACGG
GGCCCGTGCGTCCCAGCGCACATGTTCGGCGAGGCGGGGCCTGCGAGCGCGGCCACCGAGAATCGGACGG
GGGTAGTCTCAAGCTGGCCGGCCTGCTCTGGTGCCTGGCCTCGCGCCGCCGTGTATCGCCCCGCCCTGGG
CGGCAAGGCTGGCCCGGTCGGCACCAGTTGCGTGAGCGGAAAGATGGCCGCTTCCCGGCCCTGCTGCAGG
GAGCTCAAAATGGAGGACGCGGCGCTCGGGAGAGCGGGCGGGTGAGTCACCCACACAAAGGAAAAGGGCC
TTTCCGTCCTCAGCCGTCGCTTCATGTGACTCCACGGAGTACCGGGCGCCGTCCAGGCACCTCGATTAGT
TCTCGAGCTTTTGGAGTACGTCGTCTTTAGGTTGGGGGGAGGGGTTTTATGCGATGGAGTTTCCCCACAC
TGAGTGGGTGGAGACTGAAGTTAGGCCAGCTTGGCACTTGATGTAATTCTCCTTGGAATTTGCCCTTTTT
GAGTTTGGATCTTGGTTCATTCTCAAGCCTCAGACAGTGGTTCAAAGTTTTTTTCTTCCATTTCAGGTGT
CGTGACGTACGGCCACCATGACCGAGTACAAGCCCACGGTGCGCCTCGCCACCCGCGACGACGTCCCCAG
GGCCGTACGCACCCTCGCCGCCGCGTTCGCCGACTACCCCGCCACGCGCCACACCGTCGATCCGGACCGC
CACATCGAGCGGGTCACCGAGCTGCAAGAACTCTTCCTCACGCGCGTCGGGCTCGACATCGGCAAGGTGT
GGGTCGCGGACGACGGCGCCGCCGTGGCGGTCTGGACCACGCCGGAGAGCGTCGAAGCGGGGGCGGTGTT
CGCCGAGATCGGCCCGCGCATGGCCGAGTTGAGCGGTTCCCGGCTGGCCGCGCAGCAACAGATGGAAGGC
CTCCTGGCGCCGCACCGGCCCAAGGAGCCCGCGTGGTTCCTGGCCACCGTCGGAGTCTCGCCCGACCACC
AGGGCAAGGGTCTGGGCAGCGCCGTCGTGCTCCCCGGAGTGGAGGCGGCCGAGCGCGCCGGGGTGCCCGC
CTTCCTGGAGACCTCCGCGCCCCGCAACCTCCCCTTCTACGAGCGGCTCGGCTTCACCGTCACCGCCGAC
GTCGAGGTGCCCGAAGGACCGCGCACCTGGTGCATGACCCGCAAGCCCGGTGCCTGAACGCGTTAAGTCG
ACAATCAACCTCTGGATTACAAAATTTGTGAAAGATTGACTGGTATTCTTAACTATGTTGCTCCTTTTAC
GCTATGTGGATACGCTGCTTTAATGCCTTTGTATCATGCTATTGCTTCCCGTATGGCTTTCATTTTCTCC
TCCTTGTATAAATCCTGGTTGCTGTCTCTTTATGAGGAGTTGTGGCCCGTTGTCAGGCAACGTGGCGTGG
TGTGCACTGTGTTTGCTGACGCAACCCCCACTGGTTGGGGCATTGCCACCACCTGTCAGCTCCTTTCCGG
GACTTTCGCTTTCCCCCTCCCTATTGCCACGGCGGAACTCATCGCCGCCTGCCTTGCCCGCTGCTGGACA
GGGGCTCGGCTGTTGGGCACTGACAATTCCGTGGTGTTGTCGGGGAAATCATCGTCCTTTCCTTGGCTGC
TCGCCTGTGTTGCCACCTGGATTCTGCGCGGGACGTCCTTCTGCTACGTCCCTTCGGCCCTCAATCCAGC
GGACCTTCCTTCCCGCGGCCTGCTGCCGGCTCTGCGGCCTCTTCCGCGTCTTCGCCTTCGCCCTCAGACG
AGTCGGATCTCCCTTTGGGCCGCCTCCCCGCGTCGACTTTAAGACCAATGACTTACAAGGCAGCTGTAGA
TCTTAGCCACTTTTTAAAAGAAAAGGGGGGACTGGAAGGGCTAATTCACTCCCAACGAAGACAAGATCTG
CTTTTTGCTTGTACTGGGTCTCTCTGGTTAGACCAGATCTGAGCCTGGGAGCTCTCTGGCTAACTAGGGA
ACCCACTGCTTAAGCCTCAATAAAGCTTGCCTTGAGTGCTTCAAGTAGTGTGTGCCCGTCTGTTGTGTGA
CTCTGGTAACTAGAGATCCCTCAGACCCTTTTAGTCAGTGTGGAAAATCTCTAGCAGTACGTATAGTAGT
TCATGTCATCTTATTATTCAGTATTTATAACTTGCAAAGAAATGAATATCAGAGAGTGAGAGGAACTTGT
TTATTGCAGCTTATAATGGTTACAAATAAAGCAATAGCATCACAAATTTCACAAATAAAGCATTTTTTTC
ACTGCATTCTAGTTGTGGTTTGTCCAAACTCATCAATGTATCTTATCATGTCTGGCTCTAGCTATCCCGC
CCCTAACTCCGCCCATCCCGCCCCTAACTCCGCCCAGTTCCGCCCATTCTCCGCCCCATGGCTGACTAAT
TTTTTTTATTTATGCAGAGGCCGAGGCCGCCTCGGCCTCTGAGCTATTCCAGAAGTAGTGAGGAGGCTTT
TTTGGAGGCCTAGGGACGTACCCAATTCGCCCTATAGTGAGTCGTATTACGCGCGCTCACTGGCCGTCGT
TTTACAACGTCGTGACTGGGAAAACCCTGGCGTTACCCAACTTAATCGCCTTGCAGCACATCCCCCTTTC
GCCAGCTGGCGTAATAGCGAAGAGGCCCGCACCGATCGCCCTTCCCAACAGTTGCGCAGCCTGAATGGCG
AATGGG
[124 nt withheld, positions 3367-3490]
C
[91 nt withheld, positions 3492-3582]
A
[49 nt withheld, positions 3584-3632]
CCTTTGACGTTGGAGTCCACGTTCTTT
[37 nt withheld, positions 3660-3696]
ACCCTATCTCGGTCTATTCTTTTGATTTATAAGGGATTTTGCCGATTTCGGCCTATTGGTTAAAAAATGA
GCTGATTTAACAAAAATTTAACGCGAATTTTAACAAAATATTAACGCTTACAATTTAGGTGGCACTTTTC
GGGGAAATGTGCGCGGAACCCCTATTTGTTTATTTTTCTAAATACATTCAAATATGTATCCGCTCATGAG
ACAATAACCCTGATAAATGCTTCAATAATATTGAAAAAGGAAGAGTATGAGTATTCAACATTTCCGTGTC
GCCCTTATTCCCTTTTTTGCGGCATTTTGCCTTCCTGTTTTTGCTCACCCAGAAACGCTGGTGAAAGTAA
AAGATGCTGAAGATCAGTTGGGTGCACGAGTGGGTTACATCGAACTGGATCTCAACAGCGGTAAGATCCT
TGAGAGTTTTCGCCCCGAAGAACGTTTTCCAATGATGAGCACTTTTAAAGTTCTGCTATGTGGCGCGGTA
TTATCCCGTATTGACGCCGGGCAAGAGCAACTCGGTCGCCGCATACACTATTCTCAGAATGACTTGGTTG
AGTACTCACCAGTCACAGAAAAGCATCTTACGGATGGCATGACAGTAAGAGAATTATGCAGTGCTGCCAT
AACCATGAGTGATAACACTGCGGCCAACTTACTTCTGACAACGATCGGAGGACCGAAGGAGCTAACCGCT
TTTTTGCACAACATGGGGGATCATGTAACTCGCCTTGATCGTTGGGAACCGGAGCTGAATGAAGCCATAC
CAAACGACGAGCGTGACACCACGATGCCTGTAGCAATGGCAACAACGTTGCGCAAACTATTAACTGGCGA
ACTACTTACTCTAGCTTCCCGGCAACAATTAATAGACTGGATGGAGGCGGATAAAGTTGCAGGACCACTT
CTGCGCTCGGCCCTTCCGGCTGGCTGGTTTATTGCTGATAAATCTGGAGCCGGTGAGCGTGGGTCTCGCG
GTATCATTGCAGCACTGGGGCCAGATGGTAAGCCCTCCCGTATCGTAGTTATCTACACGACGGGGAGTCA
GGCAACTATGGATGAACGAAATAGACAGATCGCTGAGATAGGTGCCTCACTGATTAAGCATTGGTAACTG
TCAGACCAAGTTTACTCATATATACTTTAGATTGATTTAAAACTTCATTTTTAATTTAAAAGGATCTAGG
TGAAGATCCTTTTTGATAATCTCATGACCAAAATCCCTTAACGTGAGTTTTCGTTCCACTGAGCGTCAGA
CCCCGTAGAAAAGATCAAAGGATCTTCTTGAGATCCTTTTTTTCTGCGCGTAATCTGCTGCTTGCAAACA
AAAAAACCACCGCTACCAGCGGTGGTTTGTTTGCCGGATCAAGAGCTACCAACTCTTTTTCCGAAGGTAA
CTGGCTTCAGCAGAGCGCAGATACCAAATACTGTTCTTCTAGTGTAGCCGTAGTTAGGCCACCACTTCAA
GAACTCTGTAGCACCGCCTACATACCTCGCTCTGCTAATCCTGTTACCAGTGGCTGCTGCCAGTGGCGAT
AAGTCGTGTCTTACCGGGTTGGACTCAAGACGATAGTTACCGGATAAGGCGCAGCGGTCGGGCTGAACGG
GGGGTTCGTGCACACAGCCCAGCTTGGAGCGAACGACCTACACCGAACTGAGATACCTACAGCGTGAGCT
ATGAGAAAGCGCCACGCTTCCCGAAGGGAGAAAGGCGGACAGGTATCCGGTAAGCGGCAGGGTCGGAACA
GGAGAGCGCACGAGGGAGCTTCCAGGGGGAAACGCCTGGTATCTTTATAGTCCTGTCGGGTTTCGCCACC
TCTGACTTGAGCGTCGATTTTTGTGATGCTCGTCAGGGGGGCGGAGCCTATGGAAAAACGCCAGCAACGC
GGCCTTTTTACGGTTCCTGGCCTTTTGCTGGCCTTTTGCTCACATGTTCTTTCCTGCGTTATCCCCTGAT
TCTGTGGATAACCGTATTACCGCCTTTGAGTGAGCTGATACCGCTCGCCGCAGCCGAACGACCGAGCGCA
GCGAGTCAGTGAGCGAGGAAGCGGAAGAGCGCCCAATACGCAAACCGCCTCTCCCCGCGCGTTGGCCGAT
TCATTAATGCAGCTGGCACGACAGGTTTCCCGACTGGAAAGCGGGCAGTGAGCGCAACGCAATTAATGTG
AGTTAGCTCACTCATTAGGCACCCCAGGCTTTACACTTTATGCTTCCGGCTCGTATGTTGTGTGGAATTG
TGAGCGGATAACAATTTCACACAGGAAACAGCTATGACCATGATTACGCCAAGCGCGCAATTAACCCTCA
CTAAAGGGAACAAAAGCTGGAGCTGCAAGCTTAATGTAGTCTTATGCAATACTCTTGTAGTCTTGCAACA
TGGTAACGATGAGTTAGCAACATGCCTTACAAGGAGAGAAAAAGCACCGTGCATGCCGATTGGTGGAAGT
AAGGTGGTACGATCGTGCCTTATTAGGAAGGCAACAGACGGGTCTGACATGGATTGGACGAACCACTGAA
TTGCCGCATTGCAGAGATATTGTATTTAAGTGCCTAGCTCGATACATAAACGGGTCTCTCTGGTTAGACC
AGATCTGAGCCTGGGAGCTCTCTGGCTAACTAGGGAACCCACTGCTTAAGCCTCAATAAAGCTTGCCTTG
AGTGCTTCAAGTAGTGTGTGCCCGTCTGTTGTGTGACTCTGGTAACTAGAGATCCCTCAGACCCTTTTAG
TCAGTGTGGAAAATCTCTAGCAGTGGCGCCCGAACAGGGACTTGAAAGCGAAAGGGAAACCAGAGGAGCT
CTCTCGACGCAGGACTCGGCTTGCTGAAGCGCGCACGGCAAGAGGCGAGGGGCGGCGACTGGTGAGTACG
CCAAAAATTTTGACTAGCGGAGGCTAGAAGGAGAGAGATGGGTGCGAGAGCGTCAGTATTAAGCGGGGGA
GAATTAGATCGCGATGGGAAAAAATTCGGTTAAGGCCAGGGGGAAAGAAAAAATATAAATTAAAACATAT
AGTATGGGCAAGCAGGGAGCTAGAACGATTCGCAGTTAATCCTGGCCTGTTAGAAACATCAGAAGGCTGT
AGACAAATACTGGGACAGCTACAACCATCCCTTCAGACAGGATCAGAAGAACTTAGATCATTATATAATA
CAGTAGCAACCCTCTATTGTGTGCATCAAAGGATAGAGATAAAAGACACCAAGGAAGCTTTAGACAAGAT
AGAGGAAGAGCAAAACAAAAGTAAGACCACCGCACAGCAAGCGGCCGCTGATCTTCAGACCTGGAGGAGG
AGATATGAGGGACAATTGGAGAAGTGAATTATATAAATATAAAGTAGTAAAAATTGAACCATTAGGAGTA
GCACCCACCAAGGCAAAGAGAAGAGTGGTGCAGAGAGAAAAAAGAGCAGTGGGAATAGGAGCTTTGTTCC
TTGGGTTCTTGGGAGCAGCAGGAAGCACTATGGGCGCAGCGTCAATGACGCTGACGGTACAGGCCAGACA
ATTATTGTCTGGTATAGTGCAGCAGCAGAACAATTTGCTGAGGGCTATTGAGGCGCAACAGCATCTGTTG
CAACTCACAGTCTGGGGCATCAAGCAGCTCCAGGCAAGAATCCTGGCTGTGGAAAGATACCTAAAGGATC
AACAGCTCCTGGGGATTTGGGGTTGCTCTGGAAAACTCATTTGCACCACTGCTGTGCCTTGGAATGCTAG
TTGGAGTAATAAATCTCTGGAACAGATTTGGAATCACACGACCTGGATGGAGTGGGACAGAGAAATTAAC
AATTACACAAGCTTAATACACTCCTTAATTGAAGAATCGCAAAACCAGCAAGAAAAGAATGAACAAGAAT
TATTGGAATTAGATAAATGGGCAAGTTTGTGGAATTGGTTTAACATAACAAATTGGCTGTGGTATATAAA
ATTATTCATAATGATAGTAGGAGGCTTGGTAGGTTTAAGAATAGTTTTTGCTGTACTTTCTATAGTGAAT
AGAGTTAGGCAGGGATATTCACCATTATCGTTTCAGACCCACCTCCCAACCCCGAGGGGACCCAGAGAGG
GCCTATTTCCCATGATTCCTTCATATTTGCATATACGATACAAGGCTGTTAGAGAGATAATTAGAATTAA
TTTGACTGTAAACACAAAGATATTAGTACAAAATACGTGACGTAGAAAGTAATAATTTCTTGGGTAGTTT
GCAGTTTTAAAATTATGTTTTAAAATGGACTATCATATGCTTACCGTAACTTGAAAGTATTTCGATTTCT
TGGCTTTATATATCTTGTGGAAAGGACGAAACACCGAGTCGGCCAGCTTTACGCGGGTTTTAGAGCTAGA
AATAGCAAGTTAAAATAAGGCTAGTCCGTTATCAACTTGAAAAAGTGGCACCGAGTCGGTGCTTTTTTAA
GCTTGGCGTAACTAGATCTTGAGACAAATGGCAGTATTCATCCACAATTTTAAAAGAAAAGGGGGGATTG
GGGGGTACAGTGCAGGGGAAAGAATAGTAGACATAATAGCAACAGACATACAAACTAAAGAATTACAAAA
ACAAATTACAAAAATTCAAAATTTTCGGGTTTATTACAGGGACAGCAGAGATCCACTTTGGCGCCGGCTC
GAGGGGG
Features (pLannotate 1.2.2; 29 found; start..end, strand, type, name):
     14..80      +  CDS            small t antigen (fragment): SV40 (simian virus 40) small t antigen
    106..317     +  promoter       EF-1α core promoter: core promoter for human elongation factor EF-1α
    318..1256    +  intron         EF-1α intron A: intron upstream of the start codon of human EF-1α
   1278..1877    +  CDS            PuroR (fragment): puromycin N-acetyltransferase; pac from Streptomyces; confers resistance to puromycin
   1893..2481    +  misc_feature   WPRE: woodchuck hepatitis virus posttranscriptional regulatory element
   2532..2551    +  misc_feature   cPPT/CTS (fragment): central polypurine tract and central termination sequence of HIV-1
   2553..2786    +  LTR            3' LTR (ΔU3): self-inactivating 3' long terminal repeat (LTR) from HIV-1
   2864..2985    +  polyA_signal   SV40 poly(A) signal: SV40 polyadenylation signal
   3025..3160    +  rep_origin     SV40 ori: SV40 origin of replication
   3181..3199    -  promoter       T7 promoter: promoter for bacteriophage T7 RNA polymerase
   3207..3362    +  CDS            lacZα (fragment): LacZα fragment of β-galactosidase; lacZ fragment
   3367..3795    +  rep_origin     f1 ori (sequence partly withheld): f1 bacteriophage origin of replication; arrow indicates direction of (+) strand synthesis
   3848..3952    +  promoter       AmpR promoter: bla
   3953..4813    +  CDS            AmpR: β-lactamase; bla; confers resistance to ampicillin, carbenicillin, and related antibiotics
   4984..5572    +  rep_origin     ori: high-copy-number ColE1/pMB1/pBR322/pUC origin of replication
   5755..5847    +  CDS            lacI (fragment): lac repressor; lacI; The lac repressor binds to the lac operator to inhibit transcription in E. coli. This inhibition can be relieved by adding lactose or isopropyl-β-D-thiogalactopyranoside (IPTG).
   5860..5881    +  protein_bind   CAP binding site: CAP binding activates transcription in the presence of cAMP. E. coli catabolite activator protein
   5896..5926    +  promoter       lac promoter: promoter for the E. coli lac operon
   5934..5950    +  protein_bind   lac operator: The lac repressor binds to the lac operator to inhibit transcription in E. coli. This inhibition can be relieved by adding lactose or isopropyl-β-D-thiogalactopyranoside (IPTG). lac repressor encoded by lacI
   5995..6013    +  promoter       T3 promoter: promoter for bacteriophage T3 RNA polymerase
   6041..6267    +  promoter       RSV promoter: Rous sarcoma virus enhancer/promoter
   6268..6448    +  LTR            5' LTR (truncated): truncated 5' long terminal repeat (LTR) from HIV-1
   6495..6620    +  misc_feature   HIV-1 Ψ: packaging signal of human immunodeficiency virus type 1
   6604..6967    +  CDS            HIV-1 gag (fragment): gag protein from human immunodeficiency virus 1; gag
   7113..7346    +  misc_feature   RRE: The Rev response element (RRE) of HIV-1 allows for Rev-dependent mRNA export from the nucleus to the cytoplasm.
   7723..7749    +  CDS            Rev (fragment): human immunodeficiency virus 1 (HIV-1) Rev protein; rev; enhances nuclear export of unspliced and incompletely spliced viral mRNAs
   7753..7993    +  promoter       U6 promoter: RNA polymerase III promoter for human U6 snRNA
   8023..8098    +  misc_RNA       gRNA scaffold: guide RNA scaffold for the Streptococcus pyogenes CRISPR/Cas9 system
   8154..8271    +  misc_feature   cPPT/CTS: central polypurine tract and central termination sequence of HIV-1
