[The description below was written by a language model from this plasmid's Addgene catalogue record and pLannotate feature annotations shown in this document.]
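Description:
SBK1 gRNA (BRDN0001148216) is a third-generation lentiviral CRISPR guide plasmid built on the lentiGuide-Puro backbone. It delivers a single guide RNA directed against human SBK1, designed against a RefSeq transcript of that gene. The 8.3 kb plasmid is propagated in E. coli from a high-copy ColE1/pUC-type origin with ampicillin selection through β-lactamase. It also carries an f1 origin and an SV40 origin in the backbone, along with leftover lac and T7/T3 promoter elements typical of the parental cloning vector.

The transfer cassette begins with an RSV promoter fused to a truncated HIV-1 5' LTR, which makes genomic RNA production Tat-independent. This is followed by the Ψ packaging signal with a partial gag region and the Rev response element for Rev-dependent nuclear export. Downstream, a human U6 RNA polymerase III promoter drives the SBK1-specific spacer joined to the Streptococcus pyogenes guide RNA scaffold. A cPPT/CTS element follows, which aids nuclear import of the reverse-transcribed genome. A separate cassette uses the EF-1α core promoter with its intron A to express puromycin N-acetyltransferase for selecting transduced mammalian cells, and a WPRE enhances transcript expression. The provirus ends in a ΔU3 self-inactivating 3' LTR, followed by an SV40 polyadenylation signal.

The plasmid does not encode Cas9, so it must be used with a separate Cas9 lentiviral vector or in cells that already express Cas9. It belongs to a human kinome guide collection and is intended for knocking out SBK1 after lentiviral transduction and puromycin selection.
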