Addgene plasmid #75799: SBK1 gRNA (BRDN0001148216)
Purpose: 3rd generation lentiviral gRNA plasmid targeting human SBK1
Depositing lab: John Doench & David Root. Depositing organization: Broad Institute. Publication: Optimized sgRNA design to maximize activity and minimize off-target effects of CRISPR-Cas9. Doench JG, Fusi N, Sullender M, Hegde M, Vaimberg EW, Donovan KF, Smith I, Tothova Z, Wilen C, Orchard R, Virgin HW, Listgarten J, Root DE. Nat Biotechnol. 2016 Jan 18. doi: 10.1038/nbt.3437. PubMed 26780180.
Backbone
  Vector backbone: lentiGuide-Puro
  Backbone manufacturer: Zhang Lab (Addgene plasmid # 52963)
  Vector type: Mammalian Expression, Lentiviral, CRISPR
  Selectable markers: Puromycin
Growth in bacteria
  Bacterial resistance: Ampicillin, 100 μg/mL
  Growth temperature: 37°C
  Growth strain: DH5alpha
  Copy number: High Copy
Gene/Insert
  Gene/Insert name: SBK1 (alt names: SBK1; NM_001024401.2)
  gRNA/shRNA sequence: AGTCGGCCAGCTTTACGCGG
  Species: H. sapiens (human)
  Entrez Gene: SBK1 (a.k.a. Sbk)
  Promoter: hU6
  Cloning method: Unknown
  Sequencing primers: 5′ U6-F; 3′ pS2-R
Terms and licenses: Academic/Nonprofit Terms; Industry Terms: Not Available to Industry
Depositor comments: The gRNA was designed to target the following Genbank reference sequence(s): NM_001024401.2. Note that this plasmid does NOT contain Cas9. It should be used in conjunction with lentiCas9-Blast (Addgene #52962) or otherwise with cell lines already expressing Cas9. Browse the full kinome gRNA library at http://www.addgene.org/pooled-library/broadgpp-human-kinome/ or visit http://www.broadinstitute.org/rnai/public/ for detailed protocols and information.
How to cite: SBK1 gRNA (BRDN0001148216) was a gift from John Doench & David Root (Addgene plasmid # 75799 ; http://n2t.net/addgene:75799 ; RRID:Addgene_75799)
