>Addgene plasmid #75799 | SBK1 gRNA (BRDN0001148216) | depositor partial sequence | sequence record 143259 | Target Sequence
AGTCGGCCAGCTTTACGCGG
