>Addgene plasmid #75799 | SBK1 gRNA (BRDN0001148216) | addgene partial sequence | sequence record 184589 | hU6-F
TACGTGACGTAGAAAGTAATAATTTCTTGGGTAGTTTGCAGTTTTAAAATTATGTTTTAAAATGGACTAT
CATATGCTTACCGTAACTTGAAAGTATTTCGATTTCTTGGCTTTATATATCTTGTGGAAAGGACGAAACA
CCGAGTCGGCCAGCTTTACGCGGGTTTTAGAGCTAGAAATAGCAAGTTAAAATAAGGCTAGTCCGTTATC
AACTTGAAAAAGTGGCACCGAGTCGGTGCTTTTTTAAGCTTGGCGTAACTAGATCTTGAGACAAATGGCA
GTATTCATCCACAATTTTAAAAGAAAAGGGGGGATTGGGGGGTACAGTGCAGGGGAAAGAATAGTAGACA
TAATAGCAACAGACATACAAACTAAAGAATTACAAAAACAAATTACAAAAATTCAAAATTTTCGGGTTTA
TTACAGGGACAGCAGAGATCCACTTTGGCGCCGGCTCGAGGGGGCCCGGGTGCAAAGATGGATAAAGTTT
TAAACAGAGAGGAATCTTTGCAGCTAATGGACCTTCTAGGTCTTGAAAGGAGTGGGAATTGGCTCCGGTG
CCCGTCAGTG
